>Addgene plasmid #18064 | Keratin 18 (pcDNA3) | addgene full sequence | sequence record 421296 | Addgene NGS Result
ACGTCGACGGATCGGGAGATCTCCCGATCCCCTATGGTGCACTCTCAGTACAATCTGCTCTGATGCCGCA
TAGTTAAGCCAGTATCTGCTCCCTGCTTGTGTGTTGGAGGTCGCTGAGTAGTGCGCGAGCAAAATTTAAG
CTACAACAAGGCAAGGCTTGACCGACAATTGCATGAAGAATCTGCTTAGGGTTAGGCGTTTTGCGCTGCT
TCGCGATGTACGGGCCAGATATACGCGTTGACATTGATTATTGACTAGTTATTAATAGTAATCAATTACG
GGGTCATTAGTTCATAGCCCATATATGGAGTTCCGCGTTACATAACTTACGGTAAATGGCCCGCCTGGCT
GACCGCCCAACGACCCCCGCCCATTGACGTCAATAATGACGTATGTTCCCATAGTAACGCCAATAGGGAC
TTTCCATTGACGTCAATGGGTGGAGTATTTACGGTAAACTGCCCACTTGGCAGTACATCAAGTGTATCAT
ATGCCAAGTACGCCCCCTATTGACGTCAATGACGGTAAATGGCCCGCCTGGCATTATGCCCAGTACATGA
CCTTATGGGACTTTCCTACTTGGCAGTACATCTACGTATTAGTCATCGCTATTACCATGGTGATGCGGTT
TTGGCAGTACATCAATGGGCGTGGATAGCGGTTTGACTCACGGGGATTTCCAAGTCTCCACCCCATTGAC
GTCAATGGGAGTTTGTTTTGGCACCAAAATCAACGGGACTTTCCAAAATGTCGTAACAACTCCGCCCCAT
TGACGCAAATGGGCGGTAGGCGTGTACGGTGGGAGGTCTATATAAGCAGAGCTCTCTGGCTAACTAGAGA
ACCCACTGCTTACTGGCTTATCGAAATTAATACGACTCACTATAGGGAGACCCAAGCTTGGTACCGCCAC
CATGAGCTTCACCACTCGCTCCACCTTCTCCACCAACTACCGGTCCCTGGGCTCTGTCCAGGCGCCCAGC
TACGGCGCCCGGCCGGTCAGCAGCGCGGCCAGCGTCTATGCAGGCGCTGGGGGCTCTGGTTCCCGGATCT
CCGTGTCCCGCTCCACCAGCTTCAGGGGCGGCATGGGGTCCGGGGGCCTGGCCACCGGGATAGCCGGGGG
TCTGGCAGGAATGGGAGGCATCCAGAACGAGAAGGAGACCATGCAAAGCCTGAACGACCGCCTGGCCTCT
TACCTGGACAGAGTGAGGAGCCTGGAGACCGAGAACCGGAGGCTGGAGAGCAAAATCCGGGAGCACTTGG
AGAAGAAGGGACCCCAGGTCAGAGACTGGAGCCATTACTTCAAGATCATCGAGGACCTGAGGGCTCAGAT
CTTCGCAAATACTGTGGACAATGCCCGCATCGTTCTGCAGATTGACAATGCCCGTCTTGCTGCTGATGAC
TTTAGAGTCAAGTATGAGACAGAGCTGGCCATGCGCCAGTCTGTGGAGAACGACATCCATGGGCTCCGCA
AGGTCATTGATGACACCAATATCACACGACTGCAGCTGGAGACAGAGATCGAGGCTCTCAAGGAGGAGCT
GCTCTTCATGAAGAAGAACCACGAAGAGGAAGTAAAAGGCCTACAAGCCCAGATTGCCAGCTCTGGGTTG
ACCGTGGAGGTAGATGCCCCCAAATCTCAGGACCTCGCCAAGATCATGGCAGACATCCGGGCCCAATATG
ACGAGCTGGCTCGGAAGAACCGAGAGGAGCTAGACAAGTACTGGTCTCAGCAGATTGAGGAGAGCACCAC
AGTGGTCACCACACAGTCTGCTGAGGTTGGAGCTGCTGAGACGACGCTCACAGAGCTGAGACGTACAGTC
CAGTCCTTGGAGATCGACCTGGACTCCATGAGAAATCTGAAGGCCAGCTTGGAGAACAGCCTGAGGGAGG
TGGAGGCCCGCTACGCCCTACAGATGGAGCAGCTCAACGGGATCCTGCTGCACCTTGAGTCAGAGCTGGC
ACAGACCCGGGCAGAGGGACAGCGCCAGGCCCAGGAGTATGAGGCCCTGCTGAACATCAAGGTCAAGCTG
GAGGCTGAGATCGCCACCTACCGCCGCCTGCTGGAAGATGGCGAGGACTTTAATCTTGGTGATGCCTTGG
ACAGCAGCAACTCCATGCAAACCATCCAAAAGACCACCACCCGCCGGATAGTGGATGGCAAAGTGGTGTC
TGAGACCAATGACACCAAAGTTCTGAGGCATTAATCTAGAGGGCCCTATTCTATAGTGTCACCTAAATGC
TAGAGCTCGCTGATCAGCCTCGACTGTGCCTTCTAGTTGCCAGCCATCTGTTGTTTGCCCCTCCCCCGTG
CCTTCCTTGACCCTGGAAGGTGCCACTCCCACTGTCCTTTCCTAATAAAATGAGGAAATTGCATCGCATT
GTCTGAGTAGGTGTCATTCTATTCTGGGGGGTGGGGTGGGGCAGGACAGCAAGGGGGAGGATTGGGAAGA
CAATAGCAGGCATGCTGGGGATGCGGTGGGCTCTATGGCTTCTGAGGCGGAAAGAACCAGCTGGGGCTCT
AGGGGGTATCCCC
[124 nt withheld, positions 2534-2657]
C
[91 nt withheld, positions 2659-2749]
A
[49 nt withheld, positions 2751-2799]
CCTTTGACGTTGGAGTCCACGTTCTTT
[37 nt withheld, positions 2827-2863]
ACCCTATCTCGGTCTATTCTTTTGATTTATAAGGGATTTTGCCGATTTCGGCCTATTGGTTAAAAAATGA
GCTGATTTAACAAAAATTTAACGCGAATTAATTCTGTGGAATGTGTGTCAGTTAGGGTGTGGAAAGTCCC
CAGGCTCCCCAGCAGGCAGAAGTATGCAAAGCATGCATCTCAATTAGTCAGCAACCAGGTGTGGAAAGTC
CCCAGGCTCCCCAGCAGGCAGAAGTATGCAAAGCATGCATCTCAATTAGTCAGCAACCATAGTCCCGCCC
CTAACTCCGCCCATCCCGCCCCTAACTCCGCCCAGTTCCGCCCATTCTCCGCCCCATGGCTGACTAATTT
TTTTTATTTATGCAGAGGCCGAGGCCGCCTCTGCCTCTGAGCTATTCCAGAAGTAGTGAGGAGGCTTTTT
TGGAGGCCTAGGCTTTTGCAAAAAGCTCCCGGGAGCTTGTATATCCATTTTCGGATCTGATCAAGAGACA
GGATGAGGATCGTTTCGCATGATTGAACAAGATGGATTGCACGCAGGTTCTCCGGCCGCTTGGGTGGAGA
GGCTATTCGGCTATGACTGGGCACAACAGACAATCGGCTGCTCTGATGCCGCCGTGTTCCGGCTGTCAGC
GCAGGGGCGCCCGGTTCTTTTTGTCAAGACCGACCTGTCCGGTGCCCTGAATGAACTGCAGGACGAGGCA
GCGCGGCTATCGTGGCTGGCCACGACGGGCGTTCCTTGCGCAGCTGTGCTCGACGTTGTCACTGAAGCGG
GAAGGGACTGGCTGCTATTGGGCGAAGTGCCGGGGCAGGATCTCCTGTCATCTCACCTTGCTCCTGCCGA
GAAAGTATCCATCATGGCTGATGCAATGCGGCGGCTGCATACGCTTGATCCGGCTACCTGCCCATTCGAC
CACCAAGCGAAACATCGCATCGAGCGAGCACGTACTCGGATGGAAGCCGGTCTTGTCGATCAGGATGATC
TGGACGAAGAGCATCAGGGGCTCGCGCCAGCCGAACTGTTCGCCAGGCTCAAGGCGCGCATGCCCGACGG
CGAGGATCTCGTCGTGACCCATGGCGATGCCTGCTTGCCGAATATCATGGTGGAAAATGGCCGCTTTTCT
GGATTCATCGACTGTGGCCGGCTGGGTGTGGCGGACCGCTATCAGGACATAGCGTTGGCTACCCGTGATA
TTGCTGAAGAGCTTGGCGGCGAATGGGCTGACCGCTTCCTCGTGCTTTACGGTATCGCCGCTCCCGATTC
GCAGCGCATCGCCTTCTATCGCCTTCTTGACGAGTTCTTCTGAGCGGGACTCTGGGGTTCGAAATGACCG
ACCAAGCGACGCCCAACCTGCCATCACGAGATTTCGATTCCACCGCCGCCTTCTATGAAAGGTTGGGCTT
CGGAATCGTTTTCCGGGACGCCGGCTGGATGATCCTCCAGCGCGGGGATCTCATGCTGGAGTTCTTCGCC
CACCCCAACTTGTTTATTGCAGCTTATAATGGTTACAAATAAAGCAATAGCATCACAAATTTCACAAATA
AAGCATTTTTTTCACTGCATTCTAGTTGTGGTTTGTCCAAACTCATCAATGTATCTTATCATGTCTGTAT
ACCGTCGACCTCTAGCTAGAGCTTGGCGTAATCATGGTCATAGCTGTTTCCTGTGTGAAATTGTTATCCG
CTCACAATTCCACACAACATACGAGCCGGAAGCATAAAGTGTAAAGCCTGGGGTGCCTAATGAGTGAGCT
AACTCACATTAATTGCGTTGCGCTCACTGCCCGCTTTCCAGTCGGGAAACCTGTCGTGCCAGCTGCATTA
ATGAATCGGCCAACGCGCGGGGAGAGGCGGTTTGCGTATTGGGCGCTCTTCCGCTTCCTCGCTCACTGAC
TCGCTGCGCTCGGTCGTTCGGCTGCGGCGAGCGGTATCAGCTCACTCAAAGGCGGTAATACGGTTATCCA
CAGAATCAGGGGATAACGCAGGAAAGAACATGTGAGCAAAAGGCCAGCAAAAGGCCAGGAACCGTAAAAA
GGCCGCGTTGCTGGCGTTTTTCCATAGGCTCCGCCCCCCTGACGAGCATCACAAAAATCGACGCTCAAGT
CAGAGGTGGCGAAACCCGACAGGACTATAAAGATACCAGGCGTTTCCCCCTGGAAGCTCCCTCGTGCGCT
CTCCTGTTCCGACCCTGCCGCTTACCGGATACCTGTCCGCCTTTCTCCCTTCGGGAAGCGTGGCGCTTTC
TCATAGCTCACGCTGTAGGTATCTCAGTTCGGTGTAGGTCGTTCGCTCCAAGCTGGGCTGTGTGCACGAA
CCCCCCGTTCAGCCCGACCGCTGCGCCTTATCCGGTAACTATCGTCTTGAGTCCAACCCGGTAAGACACG
ACTTATCGCCACTGGCAGCAGCCACTGGTAACAGGATTAGCAGAGCGAGGTATGTAGGCGGTGCTACAGA
GTTCTTGAAGTGGTGGCCTAACTACGGCTACACTAGAAGAACAGTATTTGGTATCTGCGCTCTGCTGAAG
CCAGTTACCTTCGGAAAAAGAGTTGGTAGCTCTTGATCCGGCAAACAAACCACCGCTGGTAGCGGTGGTT
TTTTTGTTTGCAAGCAGCAGATTACGCGCAGAAAAAAAGGATCTCAAGAAGATCCTTTGATCTTTTCTAC
GGGGTCTGACGCTCAGTGGAACGAAAACTCACGTTAAGGGATTTTGGTCATGAGATTATCAAAAAGGATC
TTCACCTAGATCCTTTTAAATTAAAAATGAAGTTTTAAATCAATCTAAAGTATATATGAGTAAACTTGGT
CTGACAGTTACCAATGCTTAATCAGTGAGGCACCTATCTCAGCGATCTGTCTATTTCGTTCATCCATAGT
TGCCTGACTCCCCGTCGTGTAGATAACTACGATACGGGAGGGCTTACCATCTGGCCCCAGTGCTGCAATG
ATACCGCGAGACCCACGCTCACCGGCTCCAGATTTATCAGCAATAAACCAGCCAGCCGGAAGGGCCGAGC
GCAGAAGTGGTCCTGCAACTTTATCCGCCTCCATCCAGTCTATTAATTGTTGCCGGGAAGCTAGAGTAAG
TAGTTCGCCAGTTAATAGTTTGCGCAACGTTGTTGCCATTGCTACAGGCATCGTGGTGTCACGCTCGTCG
TTTGGTATGGCTTCATTCAGCTCCGGTTCCCAACGATCAAGGCGAGTTACATGATCCCCCATGTTGTGCA
AAAAAGCGGTTAGCTCCTTCGGTCCTCCGATCGTTGTCAGAAGTAAGTTGGCCGCAGTGTTATCACTCAT
GGTTATGGCAGCACTGCATAATTCTCTTACTGTCATGCCATCCGTAAGATGCTTTTCTGTGACTGGTGAG
TACTCAACCAAGTCATTCTGAGAATAGTGTATGCGGCGACCGAGTTGCTCTTGCCCGGCGTCAATACGGG
ATAATACCGCGCCACATAGCAGAACTTTAAAAGTGCTCATCATTGGAAAACGTTCTTCGGGGCGAAAACT
CTCAAGGATCTTACCGCTGTTGAGATCCAGTTCGATGTAACCCACTCGTGCACCCAACTGATCTTCAGCA
TCTTTTACTTTCACCAGCGTTTCTGGGTGAGCAAAAACAGGAAGGCAAAATGCCGCAAAAAAGGGAATAA
GGGCGACACGGAAATGTTGAATACTCATACTCTTCCTTTTTCAATATTATTGAAGCATTTATCAGGGTTA
TTGTCTCATGAGCGGATACATATTTGAATGTATTTAGAAAAATAAACAAATAGGGGTTCCGCGCACATTT
CCCCGAAAAGTGCCACCTG
Features (pLannotate 1.2.2; 21 found; start..end, strand, type, name):
     33..85      -  misc_feature   bom (fragment): basis of mobility region from pBR322
    240..619     +  enhancer       CMV enhancer: human cytomegalovirus immediate early enhancer
    620..823     +  promoter       CMV promoter: human cytomegalovirus (CMV) immediate early promoter
    819..852     +  LTR            5' LTR (truncated) (fragment): truncated 5' long terminal repeat (LTR) from HIV-1
    868..886     +  promoter       T7 promoter: promoter for bacteriophage T7 RNA polymerase
    912..2201    +  CDS            KRT18: K1C18_HUMAN - Also known as CYK18. Experimental evidence at protein level: Swiss-Prot protein existence level 1. Involved in the uptake of thrombin-antithrombin complexes by hepatic cells (By similarity). When phosphorylated, plays a role in filament reorganization. Involved in the delivery of mutated CFTR to the plasma membrane. Together with KRT8, is involved in interleukin-6 (IL-6)-mediated barrier protection. From Homo sapiens (Human).
   2220..2238    -  promoter       SP6 promoter: promoter for bacteriophage SP6 RNA polymerase
   2264..2488    +  polyA_signal   bGH poly(A) signal: bovine growth hormone polyadenylation signal
   2492..2513    +  promoter       SV40 promoter (fragment): SV40 enhancer and early promoter
   2534..2962    +  rep_origin     f1 ori (sequence partly withheld): f1 bacteriophage origin of replication; arrow indicates direction of (+) strand synthesis
   2976..3305    +  promoter       SV40 promoter: SV40 enhancer and early promoter
   3372..4163    +  CDS            neo: KKA2_KLEPN - Also known as kan, nptII. Experimental evidence at protein level: Swiss-Prot protein existence level 1. Resistance to kanamycin, neomycin, paromomycin, ribostamycin, butirosin and gentamicin B. From Klebsiella pneumoniae.
   4187..4345    +  CDS            ble (fragment): BLE_KLEPN - Experimental evidence at protein level: Swiss-Prot protein existence level 1. Binding protein with a strong affinity to the bleomycin family of antibiotics. Binds to CL990; an antimitotic-antibiotic compound. From Klebsiella pneumoniae.
   4340..4461    +  polyA_signal   SV40 poly(A) signal: SV40 polyadenylation signal
   4534..4550    -  protein_bind   lac operator: The lac repressor binds to the lac operator to inhibit transcription in E. coli. This inhibition can be relieved by adding lactose or isopropyl-β-D-thiogalactopyranoside (IPTG). lac repressor encoded by lacI
   4558..4588    -  promoter       lac promoter: promoter for the E. coli lac operon
   4603..4624    -  protein_bind   CAP binding site: CAP binding activates transcription in the presence of cAMP. E. coli catabolite activator protein
   4637..4729    -  CDS            lacI (fragment): lac repressor; lacI; The lac repressor binds to the lac operator to inhibit transcription in E. coli. This inhibition can be relieved by adding lactose or isopropyl-β-D-thiogalactopyranoside (IPTG).
   4912..5500    -  rep_origin     ori: high-copy-number ColE1/pMB1/pBR322/pUC origin of replication
   5671..6531    -  CDS            AmpR: β-lactamase; bla; confers resistance to ampicillin, carbenicillin, and related antibiotics
   6532..6636    -  promoter       AmpR promoter: bla
