[The description below was written by a language model from this plasmid's Addgene catalogue record and pLannotate feature annotations shown in this document.]
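Description:
Keratin 18 (pcDNA3) is a mammalian expression plasmid carrying the human KRT18 (K18) coding sequence in the Invitrogen pcDNA3 backbone; the sequenced record is about 6.7 kb. It is propagated in E. coli as a high-copy plasmid through a ColE1/pUC-type origin and is selected with ampicillin via the β-lactamase gene and its own promoter. An f1 origin is also present, which allows single-stranded DNA to be produced with helper phage. For mammalian cells, an SV40 enhancer/early promoter drives the neomycin phosphotransferase gene, followed by an SV40 polyadenylation signal, so stable transfectants can be selected with G418.

The payload is an approximately 1.3 kb KRT18 open reading frame placed downstream of the human cytomegalovirus immediate-early enhancer and promoter and upstream of the bovine growth hormone polyadenylation signal, giving strong constitutive expression after transfection. No epitope tag or fluorescent reporter is annotated or recorded, so the protein appears to be untagged. T7 and SP6 phage promoters flank the insert in opposing orientations, as is standard for pcDNA3, and permit in vitro transcription of either strand. The restriction sites used for cloning are not stated. Several small annotated fragments (a short HIV-1 LTR match, a partial ble sequence, lac promoter/operator and lacI remnants, and a bom fragment) are backbone remnants or incidental similarity hits rather than functional parts of the design.

Keratin 18 is a type I intermediate filament protein that pairs with keratin 8 in simple epithelia. The associated publication concerns mapping its major physiological phosphorylation site and the role of phosphorylation in filament reorganisation, which suggests the plasmid is used to express K18 in cultured cells for such studies.
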