Addgene plasmid #18064: Keratin 18 (pcDNA3)
Depositing lab: M Bishr Omary. Publication: Identification of the major physiologic phosphorylation site of human keratin 18: potential kinases and a role in filament reorganization. Ku NO, Omary MB. J Cell Biol. 1994 Oct . 127(1):161-71. 10.1083/jcb.127.1.161 PubMed 7523419.
Backbone
  Vector backbone: pcDNA3
  Backbone manufacturer: Invitrogen
  Backbone size w/o insert (bp): 5400
  Vector type: Mammalian Expression
  Selectable markers: Neomycin (select with G418)
Growth in bacteria
  Bacterial resistance: Ampicillin, 100 μg/mL
  Growth temperature: 37°C
  Growth strain: DH5alpha
  Copy number: High Copy
Gene/Insert
  Gene/Insert name: Keratin 18 (alt names: KRT18; K18)
  Species: H. sapiens (human)
  Entrez Gene: KRT18 (a.k.a. CK-18, CYK18, K18)
  Cloning method: Restriction Enzyme; 5′ cloning site NA (unknown if destroyed); 3′ cloning site NA (unknown if destroyed)
  Sequencing primers: 5′ CMV-F; 3′ BGH-rev
Terms and licenses: Academic/Nonprofit Terms; Industry Terms: Not Available to Industry
How to cite: Keratin 18 (pcDNA3) was a gift from M Bishr Omary (Addgene plasmid # 18064 ; http://n2t.net/addgene:18064 ; RRID:Addgene_18064)
