>Addgene plasmid #18064 | Keratin 18 (pcDNA3) | addgene partial sequence | sequence record 35795 | BGH-rev 5'-TAGAAGGCACAGTCGAGG-3'
CTATAGAATAGGGCCCTCTAGATTAATGCCTCAGAACTTTGGTGTCATTGGTCTCAGACACCACTTTGCC
ATCCACTATCCGGCGGGTGGTGGTCTTTTGGATGGTTTGCATGGAGTTGCTGCTGTCCAAGGCATCACCA
AGATTAAAGTCCTCGCCATCTTCCAGCAGGCGGCGGTAGGTGGCGATCTCAGCCTCCAGCTTGACCTTGA
TGTTCAGCAGGGCCTCATACTCCTGGGCCTGGCGCTGTCCCTCTGCCCGGGTCTGTGCCAGCTCTGACTC
AAGGTGCAGCAGGATCCCGTTGAGCTGCTCCATCTGTAGGGCGTAGCGGGCCTCCACCTCCCTCAGGCTG
TTCTCCAAGCTGGCCTTCAGATTTCTCATGGAGTCCAGGTCGATCTCCAAGGACTGGACTGTACGTCTCA
GCTCTGTGAGCGTCGTCTCAGCAGCTCCAACCTCAGCAGACTGTGTGGTGACCACTGTGGTGCTCTCCTC
AATCTGCTGAGACCAGTACTTGTCTAGCTCCTCTCGGTTCTTCCGAGCCAGCTCGTCATATTGGGCCCGG
ATGTCTGCCATGATCTTGGCGAGGTCCTGAGATTTGGGGGCATCTACCTCCACGGTCAACCCAGAGCTGG
CAATCTGGGCTTGTAGGCCTTTTACTTCCTCTTCGTGGTTCTTCTTCATGAAGAGCAGCTCCTCCTTGAG
AGCCTCGATCTCTGTCTCCAGCTGCAGTCGTGTGATATTGGTGTCATCAATGACCTTGCGGAGCCCATGG
ATGTCGTTCTCCACAGACTGGCGCATGGCCAGCTCTGTCTCATACTTGACTCTAAAGTCATCAGCAGCAA
GACGGGCATTGTCAATCTGCAGAACGATGCGGGCATTGTCCACAGTATTTGCGAAGATCTGAGCCCT
