>Addgene plasmid #18064 | Keratin 18 (pcDNA3) | addgene partial sequence | sequence record 35799 | CMV-F 5'-CGCAAATGGGCGGTAGGCGTG-3'
AGCTCTCTGGCTAACTAGAGAACCCACTGCTTACTGGCTTATCGAAATTAATACGACTCACTATAGGGAG
ACCCAAGCTTGGTACCGCCACCATGAGCTTCACCACTCGCTCCACCTTCTCCACCAACTACCGGTCCCTG
GGCTCTGTCCAGGCGCCCAGCTACGGCGCCCGGCCGGTCAGCAGCGCGGCCAGCGTCTATGCAGGCGCTG
GGGGCTCTGGTTCCCGGATCTCCGTGTCCCGCTCCACCAGCTTCAGGGGCGGCATGGGGTCCGGGGGCCT
GGCCACCGGGATAGCCGGGGGTCTGGCAGGAATGGGAGGCATCCAGAACGAGAAGGAGACCATGCAAAGC
CTGAACGACCGCCTGGCCTCTTACCTGGACAGAGTGAGGAGCCTGGAGACCGAGAACCGGAGGCTGGAGA
GCAAAATCCGGGAGCACTTGGAGAAGAAGGGACCCCAGGTCAGAGACTGGAGCCATTACTTCAAGATCAT
CGAGGACCTGAGGGCTCAGATCTTCGCAAATACTGTGGACAATGCCCGCATCGTTCTGCAGATTGACAAT
GCCCGTCTTGCTGCTGATGACTTTAGAGTCAAGTATGAGACAGAGCTGGCCATGCGCCAGTCTGTGGAGA
ACGACATCCATGGGCTCCGCAAGGTCATTGATGACACCAATATCACACGACTGCAGCTGGAGACAGAGAT
CGAGGCTCTCAAGGAGGAGCTGCTCTTCATGAAGAAGAACCACGAAGAGGAAGTAAAAGGCCTACAAGCC
CAGATTGCCAGCTCTGGGTTGACCGTGGAGGTAGATGCCCCCAAATCTC
