>Addgene plasmid #18064 | Keratin 18 (pcDNA3) Sequencing Result | analyzer sequence | sequence record 23888
GGGNNNTTAGCAGAGCTCTCTGGCTACTAGAGAACCCACTGCTTACTGGCTTATCGAAATTAATACGACT
CACTATAGGGAGACCCAAGCTTGGTACCGCCACCATGAGCTTCACCACTCGCTCCACCTTCTCCACCAAC
TACCGGTCCCTGGGCTCTGTCCAGGCGCCCAGCTACGGCGCCCGGCCGGTCAGCAGCGCGGCCAGCGTCT
ATGCAGGCGCTGGGGGCTCTGGTTCCCGGATCTCCGTGTCCCGCTCCACCAGCTTCAGGGGCGGCATGGG
GTCCGGGGGCCTGGCCACCGGGATAGCCGGGGGTCTGGCAGGAATGGGAGGCATCCAGAACGAGAAGGAG
ACCATGCAAAGCCTGAACGACCGCCTGGCCTCTTACCTGGACAGAGTGAGGAGCCTGGAGACCGAGAACC
GGAGGCTGGAGAGCAAAATCCGGGAGCACTTGGAGAAGAAGGGACCCCAGGTCAGAGACTGGAGCCATTA
CTTCAAGATCATCGAGGACCTGAGGGCTCAGATCTTCGCAAATACTGTGGACAATGCCCGCATCGTTCTG
CAGATTGACAATGCCCGTCTTGCTGCTGATGACTTTAGAGTCAAGTATGAGACAGAGCTGGCCATGCGCC
AGTCTGTGGAGAACGACATCCATGGGCTCCGCAAGGTCATTGATGACANNANTNGANNTNGTGTGGAAAA
NAAGGNNNNGGGNNGGGTGTNTNTTTTAAAAAAAAAAAAAANAAANNNNNNCNNCNNNNTGNCTTNTTNC
NTATGNCANNTTGGTTNACNTGAAGTAAATGCCCCNAATT
